Addgene plasmid #195466: pMN-332
Purpose: Lentiviral Integratable Inducible synZiFTR ZF1 + Reporter
Depositing lab: Ahmad Khalil. Depositing organization: Boston University Main Campus. Publication: Multidimensional control of therapeutic human cell function with synthetic gene circuits. Li HS, Israni DV, Gagnon KA, Gan KA, Raymond MH, Sander JD, Roybal KT, Joung JK, Wong WW, Khalil AS. Science. 2022 Dec 16;378(6625):1227-1234. doi: 10.1126/science.ade0156. Epub 2022 Dec 15. PubMed 36520914.
Backbone
  Vector backbone: pHR
  Vector type: Mammalian Expression, Lentiviral
Growth in bacteria
  Bacterial resistance: Ampicillin, 100 μg/mL
  Growth temperature: 37°C
  Growth strain: NEB Stable
  Copy number: Unknown
Gene/Insert
  Gene/Insert name: inverted[8X ZF1 BS - ybTATA - mCherry] - pSFFV - ABI1 - ZF1 - 2A - p65 - PYL1
  Species: Synthetic
  Cloning method: Gibson Cloning
Terms and licenses: Academic/Nonprofit Terms; Industry Terms: Not Available to Industry
How to cite: pMN-332 was a gift from Ahmad Khalil (Addgene plasmid # 195466 ; http://n2t.net/addgene:195466 ; RRID:Addgene_195466)
