[The description below was written by a language model from this plasmid's Addgene catalogue record and pLannotate feature annotations shown in this document.]
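Description:
pMN-332 is a lentiviral transfer plasmid of about 12.8 kb built on the pHR backbone, designed to integrate a complete chemically inducible synthetic zinc-finger transcription regulator (synZiFTR) circuit and its reporter into mammalian cells from a single vector. In bacteria it is maintained through a ColE1/pUC-type origin and selected with ampicillin via the β-lactamase gene. The annotated fragments of gpt, SV40 early region, tetracycline resistance, rop and lacI appear to be non-functional remnants of older parental vectors. The viral portion carries a truncated HIV-1 5' LTR, the Ψ packaging signal with a partial gag sequence, the RRE for Rev-dependent export, the cPPT/CTS, a WPRE to boost transcript expression, and a ΔU3 self-inactivating 3' LTR.

Two modules sit between the cPPT and the WPRE. In the forward orientation, an SFFV promoter drives a bicistronic transcript encoding ABI1 fused to the ZF1 zinc-finger DNA-binding domain, a 2A self-cleaving peptide, and the human p65 (RelA) activation domain fused to PYL1. ABI1 and PYL1 are Arabidopsis abscisic acid signalling proteins that dimerise in the presence of abscisic acid, so adding the compound should bring the activation domain to the DNA-bound zinc finger and reconstitute a functional activator. Upstream and in the inverted orientation is the reporter: eight ZF1 binding sites and a ybTATA minimal promoter controlling mCherry. The feature table annotates mCherry on the reverse strand but does not detect the binding sites, minimal promoter, ZF1 or 2A, which are known only from the catalogue insert name. Inverting the reporter presumably limits read-through from the viral and SFFV transcripts. The construct is suited to making stable cell lines for measuring inducible synZiFTR activity by red fluorescence.
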