Features (pLannotate 1.2.2; 36 found; start..end, strand, type, name):
     68..187     +  CDS            gpt (fragment): XGPT_ECOLI - Also known as gpp, gxu. Experimental evidence at protein level: Swiss-Prot protein existence level 1. Purine salvage pathway enzyme that catalyzes the transfer of the ribosyl-5-phosphate group from 5-phospho-alpha-D-ribose 1- diphosphate (PRPP) to the N9 position of the 6-oxopurines guanine and xanthine to form the corresponding ribonucleotides GMP (guanosine 5'- monophosphate) and XMP (xanthosine 5'-monophosphate), with the release of PPi. To a lesser extent, also acts on hypoxanthine (PubMed:9100006, PubMed:3886014). Does not ribophosphorylate adenine (PubMed:3886014). From Esch
    187..522     +  CDS            gpt (fragment): XGPT_ECOLI - Also known as gpp, gxu. Experimental evidence at protein level: Swiss-Prot protein existence level 1. Purine salvage pathway enzyme that catalyzes the transfer of the ribosyl-5-phosphate group from 5-phospho-alpha-D-ribose 1- diphosphate (PRPP) to the N9 position of the 6-oxopurines guanine and xanthine to form the corresponding ribonucleotides GMP (guanosine 5'- monophosphate) and XMP (xanthosine 5'-monophosphate), with the release of PPi. To a lesser extent, also acts on hypoxanthine (PubMed:9100006, PubMed:3886014). Does not ribophosphorylate adenine (PubMed:3886014). From Esch
    617..922     +  CDS            frsA (fragment): FRSA_ECOLI - Also known as yafA. Experimental evidence at protein level: Swiss-Prot protein existence level 1. Catalyzes the hydrolysis of esters (PubMed:15808744). Displays esterase activity toward pNP-butyrate (PubMed:15808744). May stimulate mixed-acid fermentation by acting as a fermentation/respiration switch that down-regulates respiration and up- regulates fermentation rates (PubMed:15169777). From Escherichia coli (strain K12).
    926..1000    +  CDS            small t antigen (fragment): SV40 (simian virus 40) small t antigen
   1002..1067    +  intron         small t intron: SV40 (simian virus 40) small t antigen intron
   1197..1217    +  CDS            SV40 NLS: nuclear localization signal of SV40 (simian virus 40) large T antigen
   1536..1619    +  CDS            large T antigen (fragment): large T antigen from SV40 (simian virus 40)
   1642..1776    +  polyA_signal   SV40 poly(A) signal: SV40 polyadenylation signal
   1943..2272    +  CDS            nef (fragment): NEF_HV1BR - Experimental evidence at protein level: Swiss-Prot protein existence level 1. Extracellular Nef protein targets CD4(+) T-lymphocytes for apoptosis by interacting with CXCR4 surface receptors (PubMed:14990729). From Human immunodeficiency virus type 1 group M subtype B (isolate BRU/LAI) (HIV-1).
   2320..2577    +  LTR            5' LTR (truncated): truncated 5' long terminal repeat (LTR) from HIV-1
   2624..2749    +  misc_feature   HIV-1 Ψ: packaging signal of human immunodeficiency virus type 1
   2733..3071    +  CDS            HIV-1 gag (fragment): gag protein from human immunodeficiency virus 1; gag
   3246..3479    +  misc_feature   RRE: The Rev response element (RRE) of HIV-1 allows for Rev-dependent mRNA export from the nucleus to the cytoplasm.
   3856..3956    +  CDS            Rev (fragment): human immunodeficiency virus 1 (HIV-1) Rev protein; rev; enhances nuclear export of unspliced and incompletely spliced viral mRNAs
   3993..4110    +  misc_feature   cPPT/CTS: central polypurine tract and central termination sequence of HIV-1
   4147..4178    -  misc_feature   MCS (fragment): pBluescript multiple cloning site
   4180..4889    -  CDS            mCherry (fragment): monomeric derivative of DsRed fluorescent protein (Shaner et al., 2004) mammalian codon-optimized
   5436..5843    +  promoter       SFFV promoter: spleen focus-forming virus long terminal repeat (LTR) promoter
   5888..6802    +  CDS            ABI1 (fragment): P2C56_ARATH - Experimental evidence at protein level: Swiss-Prot protein existence level 1. Key component and repressor of the abscisic acid (ABA) signaling pathway that regulates numerous ABA responses, such as stomatal closure, osmotic water permeability of the plasma membrane (Pos), drought-induced resistance and rhizogenesis, response to glucose, high light stress, seed germination and inhibition of vegetative growth. During the stomatal closure regulation, modulates the inward calcium-channel permeability as well as the actin reorganization in guard cells in response to ABA. Involved in t
   7652..8023    +  CDS            RelA (p65) AD: transcriptional activation domain of human RelA, also known as p65 (O'Shea and Perkins, 2008)
   8042..8575    +  CDS            PYL1 (fragment): PYL1_ARATH - Also known as RCAR12. Experimental evidence at protein level: Swiss-Prot protein existence level 1. Receptor for abscisic acid (ABA) required for ABA-mediated responses such as stomatal closure and germination inhibition. Inhibits the activity of group-A protein phosphatases type 2C (PP2Cs) when activated by ABA (PubMed:19407143, PubMed:19855379, PubMed:19893533, PubMed:19898420, PubMed:23844015, PubMed:21658606). Can be activated by both (-)-ABA and (+)-ABA (PubMed:23844015). From Arabidopsis thaliana (Mouse-ear cress).
   8589..8619    +  misc_feature   MCS (fragment): pUC18/19 multiple cloning site
   8620..8638    +  misc_feature   MCS (fragment): pBluescript multiple cloning site
   8638..9226    +  misc_feature   WPRE: woodchuck hepatitis virus posttranscriptional regulatory element
   9227..9249    +  misc_feature   MCS (fragment): pBluescript multiple cloning site
   9266..9334    +  CDS            nef (fragment): NEF_HV1Z2 - Experimental evidence at protein level: Swiss-Prot protein existence level 1. Extracellular Nef protein targets CD4(+) T-lymphocytes for apoptosis by interacting with CXCR4 surface receptors. From Human immunodeficiency virus type 1 group M subtype D (isolate Z2/CDC-Z34) (HIV-1).
   9336..9569    +  LTR            3' LTR (ΔU3): self-inactivating 3' long terminal repeat (LTR) from HIV-1
   9594..9612    -  promoter       SP6 promoter: promoter for bacteriophage SP6 RNA polymerase
   9840..10119   +  CDS            TcR (fragment): tetracycline efflux protein; tet; confers resistance to tetracycline
  10120..10168   -  misc_feature   bom (fragment): basis of mobility region from pBR322
  10270..10305   -  CDS            rop (fragment): Rop protein, which maintains plasmids at low copy number; rop
  10400..10504   +  promoter       AmpR promoter: bla
  10505..11365   +  CDS            AmpR: β-lactamase; bla; confers resistance to ampicillin, carbenicillin, and related antibiotics
  11536..12124   +  rep_origin     ori: high-copy-number ColE1/pMB1/pBR322/pUC origin of replication
  12307..12363   +  CDS            lacI (fragment): lac repressor; lacI; The lac repressor binds to the lac operator to inhibit transcription in E. coli. This inhibition can be relieved by adding lactose or isopropyl-β-D-thiogalactopyranoside (IPTG).
  12370..12699   +  promoter       SV40 promoter: SV40 enhancer and early promoter
>Addgene plasmid #195466 | pMN-332 | addgene full sequence | sequence record 384256 | Addgene NGS Result
TCTCGCGCAACCTATTTTCCCCTCGAACACTTTTTAAGCCGTAGATAAACAGGCTGGGACACTTCACATG
AGCGAAAAATACATCGTCACCTGGGACATGTTGCAGATCCATGCACGTAAACTCGCAAGCCGACTGATGC
CTTCTGAACAATGGAAAGGCATTATTGCCGTAAGCCGTGGCGGTCTGTACCGGGTGCGTTACTGGCGCGT
GAACTGGGTATTCGTCATGTCGATACCGTTTGTATTTCCAGCTACGATCACGACAACCAGCGCGAGCTTA
AAGTGCTGAAACGCGCAGAAGGCGATGGCGAAGGCTTCATCGTTATTGATGACCTGGTGGATACCGGTGG
TACTGCGGTTGCGATTCGTGAAATGTATCCAAAAGCGCACTTTGTCACCATCTTCGCAAAACCGGCTGGT
CGTCCGCTGGTTGATGACTATGTTGTTGATATCCCGCAAGATACCTGGATTGAACAGCCGTGGGATATGG
GCGTCGTATTCGTCCCGCCAATCTCCGGTCGCTAATCTTTTCAACGCCTGGCACTGCCGGGCGTTGTTCT
TTTTAACTTCAGGCGGGTTACAATAGTTTCCAGTAAGTATTCTGGAGGCTGCATCCATGACACAGGCAAA
CCTGAGCGAAACCCTGTTCAAACCCCGCTTTAAACATCCTGAAACCTCGACGCTAGTCCGCCGCTTTAAT
CACGGCGCACAACCGCCTGTGCAGTCGGCCCTTGATGGTAAAACCATCCCTCACTGGTATCGCATGATTA
ACCGTCTGATGTGGATCTGGCGCGGCATTGACCCACGCGAAATCCTCGACGTCCAGGCACGTATTGTGAT
GAGCGATGCCGAACGTACCGACGATGATTTATACGATACGGTGATTGGCTACCGTGGCGGCAACTGGATT
TATGAGTGGGCCCCGGATCTTTGTGAAGGAACCTTACTTCTGTGGTGTGACATAATTGGACAAACTACCT
ACAGAGATTTAAAGCTCTAAGGTAAATATAAAATTTTTAAGTGTATAATGTGTTAAACTACTGATTCTAA
TTGTTTGTGTATTTTAGATTCCAACCTATGGAACTGATGAATGGGAGCAGTGGTGGAATGCCTTTAATGA
GGAAAACCTGTTTTGCTCAGAAGAAATGCCATCTAGTGATGATGAGGCTACTGCTGACTCTCAACATTCT
ACTCCTCCAAAAAAGAAGAGAAAGGTAGAAGACCCCAAGGACTTTCCTTCAGAATTGCTAAGTTTTTTGA
GTCATGCTGTGTTTAGTAATAGAACTCTTGCTTGCTTTGCTATTTACACCACAAAGGAAAAAGCTGCACT
GCTATACAAGAAAATTATGGAAAAATATTCTGTAACCTTTATAAGTAGGCATAACAGTTATAATCATAAC
ATACTGTTTTTTCTTACTCCACACAGGCATAGAGTGTCTGCTATTAATAACTATGCTCAAAAATTGTGTA
CCTTTAGCTTTTTAATTTGTAAAGGGGTTAATAAGGAATATTTGATGTATAGTGCCTTGACTAGAGATCA
TAATCAGCCATACCACATTTGTAGAGGTTTTACTTGCTTTAAAAAACCTCCCACACCTCCCCCTGAACCT
GAAACATAAAATGAATGCAATTGTTGTTGTTAACTTGTTTATTGCAGCTTATAATGGTTACAAATAAAGC
AATAGCATCACAAATTTCACAAATAAAGCATTTTTTTCACTGCATTCTAGTTGTGGTTTGTCCAAACTCA
TCAATGTATCTTATCATGTCTGGATCAACTGGATAACTCAAGCTAACCAAAATCATCCCAAACTTCCCAC
CCCATACCCTATTACCACTGCCAATTACCTGTGGTTTCATTTACTCTAAACCTGTGATTCCTCTGAATTA
TTTTCATTTTAAAGAAATTGTATTTGTTAAATATGTACTACAAACTTAGTAGTTGGAAGGGCTAATTCAC
TCCCAAAGAAGACAAGATATCCTTGATCTGTGGATCTACCACACACAAGGCTACTTCCCTGATTAGCAGA
ACTACACACCAGGGCCAGGGGTCAGATATCCACTGACCTTTGGATGGTGCTACAAGCTAGTACCAGTTGA
GCCAGATAAGGTAGAAGAGGCCAATAAAGGAGAGAACACCAGCTTGTTACACCCTGTGAGCCTGCATGGG
ATGGATGACCCGGAGAGAGAAGTGTTAGAGTGGAGGTTTGACAGCCGCCTAGCATTTCATCACGTGGCCC
GAGAGCTGCATCCGGAGTACTTCAAGAACTGCTGATATCGAGCTTGCTACAAGGGACTTTCCGCTGGGGA
CTTTCCAGGGAGGCGTGGCCTGGGCGGGACTGGGGAGTGGCGAGCCCTCAGATCCTGCATATAAGCAGCT
GCTTTTTGCCTGTACTGGGTCTCTCTGGTTAGACCAGATCTGAGCCTGGGAGCTCTCTGGCTAACTAGGG
AACCCACTGCTTAAGCCTCAATAAAGCTTGCCTTGAGTGCTTCAAGTAGTGTGTGCCCGTCTGTTGTGTG
ACTCTGGTAACTAGAGATCCCTCAGACCCTTTTAGTCAGTGTGGAAAATCTCTAGCAGTGGCGCCCGAAC
AGGGACTTGAAAGCGAAAGGGAAACCAGAGGAGCTCTCTCGACGCAGGACTCGGCTTGCTGAAGCGCGCA
CGGCAAGAGGCGAGGGGCGGCGACTGGTGAGTACGCCAAAAATTTTGACTAGCGGAGGCTAGAAGGAGAG
AGATGGGTGCGAGAGCGTCAGTATTAAGCGGGGGAGAATTAGATCGCGATGGGAAAAAATTCGGTTAAGG
CCAGGGGGAAAGAAAAAATATAAATTAAAACATATAGTATGGGCAAGCAGGGAGCTAGAACGATTCGCAG
TTAATCCTGGCCTGTTAGAAACATCAGAAGGCTGTAGACAAATACTGGGACAGCTACAACCATCCCTTCA
GACAGGATCAGAAGAACTTAGATCATTATATAATACAGTAGCAACCCTCTATTGTGTGCATCAAAGGATA
GAGATAAAAGACACCAAGGAAGCTTTAGACAAGATAGAGGAAGAGCAAAACAAAAGTAAGACCACCGCAC
AGCAAGCGGCCGGCCGCTGATCTTCAGACCTGGAGGAGGAGATATGAGGGACAATTGGAGAAGTGAATTA
TATAAATATAAAGTAGTAAAAATTGAACCATTAGGAGTAGCACCCACCAAGGCAAAGAGAAGAGTGGTGC
AGAGAGAAAAAAGAGCAGTGGGAATAGGAGCTTTGTTCCTTGGGTTCTTGGGAGCAGCAGGAAGCACTAT
GGGCGCAGCGTCAATGACGCTGACGGTACAGGCCAGACAATTATTGTCTGGTATAGTGCAGCAGCAGAAC
AATTTGCTGAGGGCTATTGAGGCGCAACAGCATCTGTTGCAACTCACAGTCTGGGGCATCAAGCAGCTCC
AGGCAAGAATCCTGGCTGTGGAAAGATACCTAAAGGATCAACAGCTCCTGGGGATTTGGGGTTGCTCTGG
AAAACTCATTTGCACCACTGCTGTGCCTTGGAATGCTAGTTGGAGTAATAAATCTCTGGAACAGATTTGG
AATCACACGACCTGGATGGAGTGGGACAGAGAAATTAACAATTACACAAGCTTAATACACTCCTTAATTG
AAGAATCGCAAAACCAGCAAGAAAAGAATGAACAAGAATTATTGGAATTAGATAAATGGGCAAGTTTGTG
GAATTGGTTTAACATAACAAATTGGCTGTGGTATATAAAATTATTCATAATGATAGTAGGAGGCTTGGTA
GGTTTAAGAATAGTTTTTGCTGTACTTTCTATAGTGAATAGAGTTAGGCAGGGATATTCACCATTATCGT
TTCAGACCCACCTCCCAACCCCGAGGGGACCCGACAGGCCCGAAGGAATAGAAGAAGAAGGTGGAGAGAG
AGACAGAGACAGATCCATTCGATTAGTGAACGGATCTCGACGGTATCGCCAAATGGCAGTATTCATCCAC
AATTTTAAAAGAAAAGGGGGGATTGGGGGGTACAGTGCAGGGGAAAGAATAGTAGACATAATAGCAACAG
ACATACAAACTAAAGAATTACAAAAACAAATTACAAAAATTCAAAATTTTCGGGTTTATTACAGGGACAG
CAGAGATCCAGTTTGGATCGATAAGCTTGATATCGAATTCCTGCAGCCTTACTTGTACAGCTCGTCCATG
CCGCCGGTGGAGTGGCGGCCCTCGGCGCGTTCGTACTGTTCCACGATGGTGTAGTCCTCGTTGTGGGAGG
TGATGTCCAACTTGATGTTGACGTTGTAGGCGCCGGGCAGCTGCACGGGCTTCTTGGCCTTGTAGGTGGT
CTTGACCTCAGCGTCGTAGTGGCCGCCGTCCTTCAGCTTCAGCCTCTGCTTGATCTCGCCCTTCAGGGCG
CCGTCCTCGGGGTACATCCGCTCGGAGGAGGCCTGCCAGCCCATGGTCTTCTTCTGCATTACGGGGCCGT
CGGAGGGGAAGTTGGTGCCGCGCAGCTTCACCTTGTAGATGAACTCGCCGTCCTGCAGGGAGGAGTCCTG
GGTCACGGTCACCACGCCGCCGTCCTCGAAGTTCATCACGCGCTCCCACTTGAAGCCCTCGGGGAAGGAC
AGCTTCAAGTAGTCGGGGATGTCGGCGGGGTGCTTCACGTAGGCCTTGGAGCCGTACATGAACTGAGGGG
ACAGGATGTCCCAGGCGAAGGGCAGGGGGCCACCCTTGGTCACCTTCAGCTTGGCGGTCTGGGTGCCCTC
GTAGGGGCGGCCCTCGCCCTCGCCCTCGATCTCGAACTCGTGGCCGTTCACGGAGCCCTCCATGTGCACC
TTGAAGCGCATGAACTCCTTGATGATGGCCATGTTATCCTCCTCGCCCTTGCTCACCATGGTGGCGATCC
GGTAGCGCTAGCGATGAGCTCTGGTAGTAGACTAGTGGCCCCCATTATATACCCTCTAGAGGATCCTATC
CACTCCGTGTAAGGGAGAGTGAGCCTCTTACGAATGGTCGACTTCGACTTCGACGTTCCGAGGCGACTGA
TACGGTCGACTTCGACTTCGACGTACGAAGGCAGTCCGATTGGTCGACTTCGACTTCGACGACCTTTACT
GAGACGGGAGGTCGACTTCGACTTCGACGAAGGCGTTGCGAATCCTCATGCGATTGTTACGAAACCCGGG
TCGACTTCGACTTCGACGTATTGGAAGCACGGCTCTGGTCGACTTCGACTTCGACGACCTCGGGAGAACT
GATTGGTCGACTTCGACTTCGACGAAGAGGTTGACGCTATCCGGTCGACTTCGACTTCGACGAGCCCTGT
AGGTAGACTAGATACAGTGTTACTCAATCGTCCGATAAAATAAAAGATTTTATTTAGTCTCCAGAAAAAG
GGGGGAATGAAAGACCCCACCTGTAGGTTTGGCAAGCTAGCTGCAGTAACGCCATTTTGCAAGGCATGGA
AAAATACCAAACCAAGAATAGAGAAGTTCAGATCAAGGGCGGGTACATGAAAATAGCTAACGTTGGGCCA
AACAGGATATCTGCGGTGAGCAGTTTCGGCCCCGGCCCGGGGCCAAGAACAGATGGTCACCGCAGTTTCG
GCCCCGGCCCGAGGCCAAGAACAGATGGTCCCCAGATATGGCCCAACCCTCAGCAGTTTCTTAAGACCCA
TCAGATGTTTCCAGGCTCCCCCAAGGACCTGAAATGACCCTGCGCCTTATTTGAATTAACCAATCAGCCT
GCTTCTCGCTTCTGTTCGCGCGCTTCTGCTTCCCGAGCTCTATAAAAGAGCTCACAACCCCTCACTCGGC
GCGCCAGTCCTCCGACAGACTGAGTCGCCCGGGACGCGTTTAATTAAGCCGCCACCATGTTCAAACCCAA
GAAGAAGAGAAAGGTGTTCGAAACTAGTGTGCCCCTGTATGGCTTCACTTCCATTTGTGGCCGACGGCCT
GAAATGGAAGCCGCGGTGTCAACCATACCACGGTTTCTGCAGAGCTCATCAGGCTCCATGCTGGACGGAC
GCTTTGATCCACAGTCTGCCGCACATTTCTTTGGAGTCTACGACGGCCACGGGGGCAGCCAGGTCGCCAA
CTACTGCAGGGAAAGGATGCATTTGGCACTTGCCGAAGAGATCGCCAAAGAGAAGCCCATGTTGTGTGAT
GGGGATACCTGGCTGGAGAAGTGGAAGAAAGCGCTTTTTAACTCTTTTCTGAGAGTGGATTCTGAGATAG
AATCTGTCGCACCCGAGACCGTGGGCAGCACATCCGTCGTAGCCGTAGTGTTTCCCTCCCACATATTCGT
CGCCAACTGCGGCGACAGTCGAGCCGTCCTCTGCCGAGGTAAGACCGCCCTGCCTCTGAGTGTTGACCAT
AAGCCCGACCGGGAGGATGAGGCCGCCCGAATCGAGGCCGCCGGTGGAAAAGTCATCCAATGGAACGGCG
CAAGAGTGTTCGGCGTGCTGGCGATGTCCAGGAGCATTGGAGACCGGTACCTGAAGCCCAGCATAATCCC
AGATCCCGAAGTGACCGCAGTCAAGAGGGTGAAAGAGGACGATTGTCTGATCCTGGCTAGCGATGGCGTA
TGGGACGTGATGACTGATGAGGAGGCGTGTGAAATGGCCCGCAAGCGAATCCTGCTGTGGCATAAAAAAA
ACGCAGTCGCGGGGGACGCTTCTCTTCTGGCAGACGAAAGGCGCAAAGAAGGTAAAGACCCGGCTGCTAT
GAGCGCCGCCGAATATCTCAGTAAGCTGGCAATTCAGCGAGGGTCCAAAGACAACATTTCCGTGGTCGTG
GTAGACCTCAAAGGCGGTTCCGGCGGTTCTAGACCAGGCGAACGACCGTTTCAATGCCGGATATGTATGA
GGAACTTCTCCGAGGAGGCAAACTTGAGGCGCCACACCCGAACACATACAGGAGAAAAGCCATTCCAATG
TCGAATTTGTATGCGCAATTTTTCAGATCACTCAAGCCTCAAGCGACACCTCCGCACACATACTGGTTCA
CAGAAGCCCTTTCAGTGCAGGATTTGTATGCGCAACTTTAGCCAATCAGCGAACCTTTTGCGGCACACTA
GAACGCATACAGGTGAGAAGCCTTTCCAGTGTCGCATCTGTATGCGGAACTTCAGCGACCCCAGTTCATT
GAAGAGGCATTTGCGAACTCACACCGGTTCTCAAAAACCTTTTCAGTGCCGAATTTGTATGCGCAACTTC
AGCCAACAAACAAATTTGACGAGACACACGCGCACGCACACCGGGGAAAAACCGTTTCAATGTCGAATCT
GCATGCGCAATTTTAGCGATGCGACACAACTTGTTAGGCATCTGCGCACACACTTGCGGGGATCCCCGAA
GAAAAAACGGAAAGTGACCTGCAGGGGAAGCGGAGCTACTAACTTCAGCCTGCTGAAGCAGGCTGGAGAC
GTGGAGGAGAACCCTGGACCTGGTCACCATGATGAGTTTCCCACCATGGTGTTTCCTTCTGGGCAGATCA
GCCAGGCCTCGGCCTTGGCCCCGGCCCCTCCCCAAGTCCTGCCCCAGGCTCCAGCCCCTGCCCCTGCTCC
AGCCATGGTATCAGCTCTGGCCCAGGCCCCAGCCCCTGTCCCAGTCCTAGCCCCAGGCCCTCCTCAGGCT
GTGGCCCCACCTGCCCCCAAGCCCACCCAGGCTGGGGAAGGAACGCTGTCAGAGGCCCTGCTGCAGCTGC
AGTTTGATGATGAAGACCTGGGGGCCTTGCTTGGCAACAGCACAGACCCAGCTGTGTTCACAGACCTGGC
ATCCGTCGACAACTCCGAGTTTCAGCAGCTGCTGAACCAGGGCATACCTGTGGCCCCCCACACAACTGAG
CCCATGCTGATGGAGTACCCTGAGGCTATAACTCGCCTAGTGACAGGGGCCCAGAGGCCCCCCGACCCAG
CTCCTGCTCCACTGGGGGCCCCGGGGCTCCCCAATGGCCTCCTTTCAGGAGATGAAGACTTCTCCTCCAT
TGCGGACATGGACTTCTCAGCCCTGCTGAGTCAGATCAGCTCCGGTGGTGGCAGCGGTCAATTGACTCAA
GACGAATTCACCCAACTCTCCCAATCAATCGCCGAGTTCCACACGTACCAACTCGGTAACGGCCGTTGCT
CATCTCTCCTAGCTCAGCGAATCCACGCGCCGCCGGAAACAGTATGGTCCGTGGTGAGACGTTTCGATAG
GCCACAGATTTACAAACACTTCATCAAAAGCTGTAACGTGAGTGAAGATTTCGAGATGCGAGTGGGATGC
ACGCGCGACGTGAACGTGATAAGTGGATTACCGGCGAATACGTCTCGAGAGAGATTAGATCTGTTGGACG
ATGATCGGAGAGTGACTGGGTTTAGTATAACCGGTGGTGAACATAGGCTGAGGAATTATAAATCGGTTAC
GACGGTTCATAGATTTGAGAAAGAAGAAGAAGAAGAAAGGATCTGGACCGTTGTTTTGGAATCTTATGTT
GTTGATGTACCGGAAGGTAATTCGGAGGAAGATACGAGATTGTTTGCTGATACGGTTATTAGATTGAATC
TTCAGAAACTTGCTTCGATCACTGAAGCTATGAACTAAGCGGCCGCGACTCTAGAGTCGACCTGCAGGCA
TGCAAGCTTGATATCAAGCTTATCGATAATCAACCTCTGGATTACAAAATTTGTGAAAGATTGACTGGTA
TTCTTAACTATGTTGCTCCTTTTACGCTATGTGGATACGCTGCTTTAATGCCTTTGTATCATGCTATTGC
TTCCCGTATGGCTTTCATTTTCTCCTCCTTGTATAAATCCTGGTTGCTGTCTCTTTATGAGGAGTTGTGG
CCCGTTGTCAGGCAACGTGGCGTGGTGTGCACTGTGTTTGCTGACGCAACCCCCACTGGTTGGGGCATTG
CCACCACCTGTCAGCTCCTTTCCGGGACTTTCGCTTTCCCCCTCCCTATTGCCACGGCGGAACTCATCGC
CGCCTGCCTTGCCCGCTGCTGGACAGGGGCTCGGCTGTTGGGCACTGACAATTCCGTGGTGTTGTCGGGG
AAATCATCGTCCTTTCCTTGGCTGCTCGCCTGTGTTGCCACCTGGATTCTGCGCGGGACGTCCTTCTGCT
ACGTCCCTTCGGCCCTCAATCCAGCGGACCTTCCTTCCCGCGGCCTGCTGCCGGCTCTGCGGCCTCTTCC
GCGTCTTCGCCTTCGCCCTCAGACGAGTCGGATCTCCCTTTGGGCCGCCTCCCCGCATCGATACCGTCGA
CCTCGAGGGAATTAATTCGAGCTCGGTACCTTTAAGACCAATGACTTACAAGGCAGCTGTAGATCTTAGC
CACTTTTTAAAAGAAAAGGGGGGACTGGAAGGGCTAATTCACTCCCAACGAAGACAAGATCTGCTTTTTG
CTTGTACTGGGTCTCTCTGGTTAGACCAGATCTGAGCCTGGGAGCTCTCTGGCTAACTAGGGAACCCACT
GCTTAAGCCTCAATAAAGCTTGCCTTGAGTGCTTCAAGTAGTGTGTGCCCGTCTGTTGTGTGACTCTGGT
AACTAGAGATCCCTCAGACCCTTTTAGTCAGTGTGGAAAATCTCTAGCAGCATCTAGAATTAATTCCGTG
TATTCTATAGTGTCACCTAAATCGTATGTGTATGATACATAAGGTTATGTATTAATTGTAGCCGCGTTCT
AACGACAATATGTACAAGCCTAATTGTGTAGCATCTGGCTTACTGAAGCAGACCCTATCATCTCTCTCGT
AAACTGCCGTCAGAGTCGGTTTGGTTGGACGAACCTTCTGAGTTTCTGGTAACGCCGTCCCGCACCCGGA
AATGGTCAGCGAACCAATCAGCAGGGTCATCGCTAGCCAGATCCTCTACGCCGGACGCATCGTGGCCGGC
ATCACCGGCGCCACAGGTGCGGTTGCTGGCGCCTATATCGCCGACATCACCGATGGGGAAGATCGGGCTC
GCCACTTCGGGCTCATGAGCGCTTGTTTCGGCGTGGGTATGGTGGCAGGCCCCGTGGCCGGGGGACTGTT
GGGCGCCATCTCCTTGCATGCACCATTCCTTGCGGCGGCGGTGCTCAACGGCCTCAACCTACTACTGGGC
TGCTTCCTAATGCAGGAGTCGCATAAGGGAGAGCGTCGAATGGTGCACTCTCAGTACAATCTGCTCTGAT
GCCGCATAGTTAAGCCAGCCCCGACACCCGCCAACACCCGCTGACGCGCCCTGACGGGCTTGTCTGCTCC
CGGCATCCGCTTACAGACAAGCTGTGACCGTCTCCGGGAGCTGCATGTGTCAGAGGTTTTCACCGTCATC
ACCGAAACGCGCGAGACGAAAGGGCCTCGTGATACGCCTATTTTTATAGGTTAATGTCATGATAATAATG
GTTTCTTAGACGTCAGGTGGCACTTTTCGGGGAAATGTGCGCGGAACCCCTATTTGTTTATTTTTCTAAA
TACATTCAAATATGTATCCGCTCATGAGACAATAACCCTGATAAATGCTTCAATAATATTGAAAAAGGAA
GAGTATGAGTATTCAACATTTCCGTGTCGCCCTTATTCCCTTTTTTGCGGCATTTTGCCTTCCTGTTTTT
GCTCACCCAGAAACGCTGGTGAAAGTAAAAGATGCTGAAGATCAGTTGGGTGCACGAGTGGGTTACATCG
AACTGGATCTCAACAGCGGTAAGATCCTTGAGAGTTTTCGCCCCGAAGAACGTTTTCCAATGATGAGCAC
TTTTAAAGTTCTGCTATGTGGCGCGGTATTATCCCGTATTGACGCCGGGCAAGAGCAACTCGGTCGCCGC
ATACACTATTCTCAGAATGACTTGGTTGAGTACTCACCAGTCACAGAAAAGCATCTTACGGATGGCATGA
CAGTAAGAGAATTATGCAGTGCTGCCATAACCATGAGTGATAACACTGCGGCCAACTTACTTCTGACAAC
GATCGGAGGACCGAAGGAGCTAACCGCTTTTTTGCACAACATGGGGGATCATGTAACTCGCCTTGATCGT
TGGGAACCGGAGCTGAATGAAGCCATACCAAACGACGAGCGTGACACCACGATGCCTGTAGCAATGGCAA
CAACGTTGCGCAAACTATTAACTGGCGAACTACTTACTCTAGCTTCCCGGCAACAATTAATAGACTGGAT
GGAGGCGGATAAAGTTGCAGGACCACTTCTGCGCTCGGCCCTTCCGGCTGGCTGGTTTATTGCTGATAAA
TCTGGAGCCGGTGAGCGTGGGTCTCGCGGTATCATTGCAGCACTGGGGCCAGATGGTAAGCCCTCCCGTA
TCGTAGTTATCTACACGACGGGGAGTCAGGCAACTATGGATGAACGAAATAGACAGATCGCTGAGATAGG
TGCCTCACTGATTAAGCATTGGTAACTGTCAGACCAAGTTTACTCATATATACTTTAGATTGATTTAAAA
CTTCATTTTTAATTTAAAAGGATCTAGGTGAAGATCCTTTTTGATAATCTCATGACCAAAATCCCTTAAC
GTGAGTTTTCGTTCCACTGAGCGTCAGACCCCGTAGAAAAGATCAAAGGATCTTCTTGAGATCCTTTTTT
TCTGCGCGTAATCTGCTGCTTGCAAACAAAAAAACCACCGCTACCAGCGGTGGTTTGTTTGCCGGATCAA
GAGCTACCAACTCTTTTTCCGAAGGTAACTGGCTTCAGCAGAGCGCAGATACCAAATACTGTTCTTCTAG
TGTAGCCGTAGTTAGGCCACCACTTCAAGAACTCTGTAGCACCGCCTACATACCTCGCTCTGCTAATCCT
GTTACCAGTGGCTGCTGCCAGTGGCGATAAGTCGTGTCTTACCGGGTTGGACTCAAGACGATAGTTACCG
GATAAGGCGCAGCGGTCGGGCTGAACGGGGGGTTCGTGCACACAGCCCAGCTTGGAGCGAACGACCTACA
CCGAACTGAGATACCTACAGCGTGAGCTATGAGAAAGCGCCACGCTTCCCGAAGGGAGAAAGGCGGACAG
GTATCCGGTAAGCGGCAGGGTCGGAACAGGAGAGCGCACGAGGGAGCTTCCAGGGGGAAACGCCTGGTAT
CTTTATAGTCCTGTCGGGTTTCGCCACCTCTGACTTGAGCGTCGATTTTTGTGATGCTCGTCAGGGGGGC
GGAGCCTATGGAAAAACGCCAGCAACGCGGCCTTTTTACGGTTCCTGGCCTTTTGCTGGCCTTTTGCTCA
CATGTTCTTTCCTGCGTTATCCCCTGATTCTGTGGATAACCGTATTACCGCCTTTGAGTGAGCTGATACC
GCTCGCCGCAGCCGAACGACCGAGCGCAGCGAGTCAGTGAGCGAGGAAGCGGAAGAGCGCCCAATACGCA
AACCGCCTCTCCCCGCGCGTTGGCCGATTCATTAATGCAGCTGTGGAATGTGTGTCAGTTAGGGTGTGGA
AAGTCCCCAGGCTCCCCAGCAGGCAGAAGTATGCAAAGCATGCATCTCAATTAGTCAGCAACCAGGTGTG
GAAAGTCCCCAGGCTCCCCAGCAGGCAGAAGTATGCAAAGCATGCATCTCAATTAGTCAGCAACCATAGT
CCCGCCCCTAACTCCGCCCATCCCGCCCCTAACTCCGCCCAGTTCCGCCCATTCTCCGCCCCATGGCTGA
CTAATTTTTTTTATTTATGCAGAGGCCGAGGCCGCCTCGGCCTCTGAGCTATTCCAGAAGTAGTGAGGAG
GCTTTTTTGGAGGCCTAGGCTTTTGCAAAAAGCTTGGACACAAGACAGGCTTGCGAGATATGTTTGAGAA
TACCACTTTATCCCGCGTCAGGGAGAGGCAGTGCGTAAAAAGACGCGGACTCATGTGAAATACTGGTTTT
TAGTGCGCCAGATCTCTATAA
